Addgene plasmid #41686: pcDNA3-N-I-N-CAAX
Purpose: Expresses caged Cdc42 GEF intersectin: Intersectin Dbl homology (DH) domain fused to Dronpa145N at C terminus and at N terminus, for optogenetic activation
Depositing lab: Michael Lin. Depositing organization: Stanford University. Publication: Optical control of protein activity by fluorescent protein domains. Zhou XX, Chung HK, Lam AJ, Lin MZ. Science. 2012 Nov 9;338(6108):810-4. doi: 10.1126/science.1226854. PubMed 23139335.
Backbone
  Vector backbone: pcDNA3
  Backbone size w/o insert (bp): 5370
  Total vector size (bp): 7425
  Vector type: Mammalian Expression
Growth in bacteria
  Bacterial resistance: Ampicillin, 100 μg/mL
  Growth temperature: 37°C
  Growth strain: XL10 Gold
  Copy number: High Copy
Gene/Insert
  Gene/Insert name: Dronpa145N-IntersectinDH-Dronpa145N-CAAX
  Species: H. sapiens (human), Synthetic
  Insert size (bp): 2055
  Mutation: K145N on Dronpa
  Promoter: CMV
  Tag / fusion protein: CAAX box (C terminal on insert)
  Cloning method: Restriction Enzyme; 5′ cloning site HindIII (not destroyed); 3′ cloning site Xho1 (not destroyed)
  Sequencing primers: 5′ XpressFWD: TATGGCTAGCATGACTGGT; 3′ SP6: ATTTAGGTGACACTATAG
Resource information
  A portion of this plasmid was derived from a plasmid made by: We synthesized the Dronpa and intersectin fragments from oligos.
Terms and licenses: Academic/Nonprofit Terms; Industry Terms: Not Available to Industry
How to cite: pcDNA3-N-I-N-CAAX was a gift from Michael Lin (Addgene plasmid # 41686 ; http://n2t.net/addgene:41686 ; RRID:Addgene_41686)
