[The description below was written by a language model from this plasmid's Addgene catalogue record and pLannotate feature annotations shown in this document.]
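Description:
pcDNA3-N-I-N-CAAX is a 7.4 kb mammalian expression plasmid built on the pcDNA3 backbone. It is propagated in E. coli at high copy from a ColE1/pUC-type origin under ampicillin selection (AmpR, β-lactamase). It also carries an f1 origin for single-stranded DNA production. An SV40 promoter-driven neomycin phosphotransferase cassette with an SV40 poly(A) signal can be used to select stably transfected mammalian cells with G418.

The roughly 2 kb insert lies between HindIII and XhoI sites. It is transcribed from the human CMV immediate-early enhancer/promoter and terminated by the bovine growth hormone poly(A) signal. Flanking T7 and SP6 promoters are available for in vitro transcription or sequencing. The open reading frame encodes a synthetic fusion in which the Dbl homology (DH) domain of human intersectin (ITSN1), a guanine nucleotide exchange factor for Cdc42, is sandwiched between two copies of the photoswitchable fluorescent protein Dronpa carrying the K145N mutation. A C-terminal CAAX box directs prenylation and membrane anchoring. The automated annotation labels the two fluorescent protein segments as PDM1-4, a related tetrameric protein from the same coral source, but the catalogue entry identifies them as Dronpa145N.

According to the record, the construct expresses a "caged" intersectin for optogenetic activation. The flanking Dronpa145N domains are presumably meant to associate with each other and block the DH domain. Light-driven switching of Dronpa would then release this association and restore GEF activity toward Cdc42 at the membrane. The Dronpa domains also provide a fluorescent readout of the switching state. The plasmid is suited to transfection studies that need optical control of Cdc42 signalling in mammalian cells.
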