Features (pLannotate 1.2.2; 23 found; start..end, strand, type, name):
     36..80      -  misc_feature   bom (fragment): basis of mobility region from pBR322
    235..614     +  enhancer       CMV enhancer: human cytomegalovirus immediate early enhancer
    615..818     +  promoter       CMV promoter: human cytomegalovirus (CMV) immediate early promoter
    814..847     +  LTR            5' LTR (truncated) (fragment): truncated 5' long terminal repeat (LTR) from HIV-1
    863..881     +  promoter       T7 promoter: promoter for bacteriophage T7 RNA polymerase
    895..1566    +  CDS            PDM1-4: PDM1-4 is a fluorescent protein published in 2010, derived from Echinophyllia sp. SC22. It is reported to be a tetramer.
   1585..2175    +  CDS            ITSN1 (fragment): ITSN1_HUMAN - Also known as ITSN From Homo sapiens (Human).
   2215..2886    +  CDS            PDM1-4: PDM1-4 is a fluorescent protein published in 2010, derived from Echinophyllia sp. SC22. It is reported to be a tetramer.
   2977..2995    -  promoter       SP6 promoter: promoter for bacteriophage SP6 RNA polymerase
   3021..3245    +  polyA_signal   bGH poly(A) signal: bovine growth hormone polyadenylation signal
   3249..3270    +  promoter       SV40 promoter (fragment): SV40 enhancer and early promoter
   3291..3719    +  rep_origin     f1 ori (sequence partly withheld): f1 bacteriophage origin of replication; arrow indicates direction of (+) strand synthesis
   3733..4063    +  promoter       SV40 promoter: SV40 enhancer and early promoter
   4130..4921    +  CDS            neo: KKA2_KLEPN - Also known as kan, nptII. Experimental evidence at protein level: Swiss-Prot protein existence level 1. Resistance to kanamycin, neomycin, paromomycin, ribostamycin, butirosin and gentamicin B. From Klebsiella pneumoniae.
   4945..5103    +  CDS            ble (fragment): BLE_KLEPN - Experimental evidence at protein level: Swiss-Prot protein existence level 1. Binding protein with a strong affinity to the bleomycin family of antibiotics. Binds to CL990; an antimitotic-antibiotic compound. From Klebsiella pneumoniae.
   5098..5219    +  polyA_signal   SV40 poly(A) signal: SV40 polyadenylation signal
   5292..5308    -  protein_bind   lac operator: The lac repressor binds to the lac operator to inhibit transcription in E. coli. This inhibition can be relieved by adding lactose or isopropyl-β-D-thiogalactopyranoside (IPTG). lac repressor encoded by lacI
   5316..5346    -  promoter       lac promoter: promoter for the E. coli lac operon
   5361..5382    -  protein_bind   CAP binding site: CAP binding activates transcription in the presence of cAMP. E. coli catabolite activator protein
   5395..5487    -  CDS            lacI (fragment): lac repressor; lacI; The lac repressor binds to the lac operator to inhibit transcription in E. coli. This inhibition can be relieved by adding lactose or isopropyl-β-D-thiogalactopyranoside (IPTG).
   5670..6258    -  rep_origin     ori: high-copy-number ColE1/pMB1/pBR322/pUC origin of replication
   6429..7289    -  CDS            AmpR: β-lactamase; bla; confers resistance to ampicillin, carbenicillin, and related antibiotics
   7290..7394    -  promoter       AmpR promoter: bla
>Addgene plasmid #41686 | pcDNA3-N-I-N-CAAX | depositor full sequence | sequence record 55893 | pcDNA3-N-I-N-CAAX sequence 7425 bps
GACGGATCGGGAGATCTCCCGATCCCCTATGGTCGACTCTCAGTACAATCTGCTCTGATGCCGCATAGTT
AAGCCAGTATCTGCTCCCTGCTTGTGTGTTGGAGGTCGCTGAGTAGTGCGCGAGCAAAATTTAAGCTACA
ACAAGGCAAGGCTTGACCGACAATTGCATGAAGAATCTGCTTAGGGTTAGGCGTTTTGCGCTGCTTCGCG
ATGTACGGGCCAGATATACGCGTTGACATTGATTATTGACTAGTTATTAATAGTAATCAATTACGGGGTC
ATTAGTTCATAGCCCATATATGGAGTTCCGCGTTACATAACTTACGGTAAATGGCCCGCCTGGCTGACCG
CCCAACGACCCCCGCCCATTGACGTCAATAATGACGTATGTTCCCATAGTAACGCCAATAGGGACTTTCC
ATTGACGTCAATGGGTGGACTATTTACGGTAAACTGCCCACTTGGCAGTACATCAAGTGTATCATATGCC
AAGTACGCCCCCTATTGACGTCAATGACGGTAAATGGCCCGCCTGGCATTATGCCCAGTACATGACCTTA
TGGGACTTTCCTACTTGGCAGTACATCTACGTATTAGTCATCGCTATTACCATGGTGATGCGGTTTTGGC
AGTACATCAATGGGCGTGGATAGCGGTTTGACTCACGGGGATTTCCAAGTCTCCACCCCATTGACGTCAA
TGGGAGTTTGTTTTGGCACCAAAATCAACGGGACTTTCCAAAATGTCGTAACAACTCCGCCCCATTGACG
CAAATGGGCGGTAGGCGTGTACGGTGGGAGGTCTATATAAGCAGAGCTCTCTGGCTAACTAGAGAACCCA
CTGCTTACTGGCTTATCGAAATTAATACGACTCACTATAGGGAGACCCAAGCTTATGAGCGTGATCAAGC
CCGACATGAAAATCAAGCTGAGGATGGAGGGTGCCGTGAACGGTCACCCGTTTGCGATCGAGGGCGTGGG
ACTGGGCAAGCCGTTCGAGGGAAAGCAAAGCATGGACCTCAAGGTGAAGGAGGGCGGACCGCTGCCCTTC
GCCTACGACATTCTGACCACTGTCTTCTGCTACGGTAATCGCGTCTTCGCAAAGTATCCCGAAAACATCG
TGGATTACTTTAAGCAGAGCTTCCCGGAGGGTTACTCCTGGGAGCGATCCATGAACTACGAGGACGGAGG
GATCTGCAACGCGACGAACGATATAACCTTGGACGGCGACTGCTACATTTACGAAATTCGGTTCGACGGC
GTGAATTTCCCAGCGAATGGCCCTGTAATGCAAAAACGCACGGTAAAGTGGGAGCCCAGCACCGAGAACC
TGTACGTCCGCGACGGAGTCCTGAAGGGAGACGTGAACATGGCGCTTTCATTGGAAGGTGGCGGGCACTA
CAGATGCGATTTCAAGACGACCTATAAGGCGAAAAAGGTGGTCCAACTGCCGGACTACCATTTCGTCGAC
CACCACATCGAGATCAAGAGCCACGACAAAGACTATAGCAACGTGAATCTCCACGAGCATGCCGAGGCCC
ACAGCGAGCTGCCCAGGCAGGCCAAGGGCCTTAAGGGATCCATGACTGAAAGGAAGAGGCAGGGCTACAT
CCACGAGCTGATTGTCACGGAAGAGAATTACGTGAACGACCTGCAGCTGGTGACCGAGATCTTTCAGAAG
CCGCTTATGGAGAGTGAACTTTTGACGGAAAAAGAGGTCGCCATGATCTTTGTGAACTGGAAGGAGCTTA
TAATGTGCAACATCAAGCTGCTGAAGGCCCTTAGGGTGCGGAAGAAGATGTCTGGTGAGAAAATGCCGGT
CAAAATGATCGGCGACATCCTGTCTGCCCAGCTCCCCCACATGCAGCCCTACATCAGGTTCTGCAGCAGG
CAACTCAACGGTGCGGCCCTGATCCAGCAGAAGACCGACGAGGCACCCGACTTCAAAGAGTTCGTGAAAC
GGCTGGAGATGGACCCCAGGTGCAAGGGAATGCCGCTCTCATCCTTCATCCTCAAGCCGATGCAGAGGGT
TACCCGATACCCCCTGATTATCAAGAATATCCTGGAGAACACCCCCGAGAACCACCCCGACCACAGCCAC
CTGAAGCACGCGCTGGAAAAGGCGGAGGAGTTGTGCAGCCAGGTTAACGAGGGCGTGAGGGAGAAGGAAG
GCAGTAGCGGAAGCAGTGGTTCTTCAGGATCATCCGAATTCGGCATGAGCGTGATCAAGCCCGACATGAA
AATCAAGCTGAGGATGGAGGGTGCCGTGAACGGTCACCCGTTTGCGATCGAGGGCGTGGGACTGGGCAAG
CCGTTCGAGGGAAAGCAAAGCATGGACCTCAAGGTGAAGGAGGGCGGACCGCTGCCCTTCGCCTACGACA
TTCTGACCACTGTCTTCTGCTACGGTAATCGCGTCTTCGCAAAGTATCCCGAAAACATCGTGGATTACTT
TAAGCAGAGCTTCCCGGAGGGTTACTCCTGGGAGCGATCCATGAACTACGAGGACGGAGGGATCTGCAAC
GCGACGAACGATATAACCTTGGACGGCGACTGCTACATTTACGAAATTCGGTTCGACGGCGTGAATTTCC
CAGCGAATGGCCCTGTAATGCAAAAACGCACGGTAAAGTGGGAGCCCAGCACCGAGAACCTGTACGTCCG
CGACGGAGTCCTGAAGGGAGACGTGAACATGGCGCTTTCATTGGAAGGTGGCGGGCACTACAGATGCGAT
TTCAAGACGACCTATAAGGCGAAAAAGGTGGTCCAACTGCCGGACTACCATTTCGTCGACCACCACATCG
AGATCAAGAGCCACGACAAAGACTATAGCAACGTGAATCTCCACGAGCATGCCGAGGCCCACAGCGAGCT
GCCCAGGCAGGCCAAGAAGATGAGCAAGGACGGCAAGAAGAAAAAGAAGAAGTCCAAGACTAAGTGCGTG
ATCATGTAACTCGAGCATGCATCTAGAGGGCCCTATTCTATAGTGTCACCTAAATGCTAGAGCTCGCTGA
TCAGCCTCGACTGTGCCTTCTAGTTGCCAGCCATCTGTTGTTTGCCCCTCCCCCGTGCCTTCCTTGACCC
TGGAAGGTGCCACTCCCACTGTCCTTTCCTAATAAAATGAGGAAATTGCATCGCATTGTCTGAGTAGGTG
TCATTCTATTCTGGGGGGTGGGGTGGGGCAGGACAGCAAGGGGGAGGATTGGGAAGACAATAGCAGGCAT
GCTGGGGATGCGGTGGGCTCTATGGCTTCTGAGGCGGAAAGAACCAGCTGGGGCTCTAGGGGGTATCCCC
[124 nt withheld, positions 3291-3414]
C
[32 nt withheld, positions 3416-3447]
CA
[57 nt withheld, positions 3450-3506]
A
[49 nt withheld, positions 3508-3556]
CCTTTGACGTTGGAGTCCACGTTCTTT
[37 nt withheld, positions 3584-3620]
ACCCTATCTCGGTCTATTCTTTTGATTTATAAGGGATTTTGGGGATTTCGGCCTATTGGTTAAAAAATGA
GCTGATTTAACAAAAATTTAACGCGAATTAATTCTGTGGAATGTGTGTCAGTTAGGGTGTGGAAAGTCCC
CAGGCTCCCCAGGCAGGCAGAAGTATGCAAAGCATGCATCTCAATTAGTCAGCAACCAGGTGTGGAAAGT
CCCCAGGCTCCCCAGCAGGCAGAAGTATGCAAAGCATGCATCTCAATTAGTCAGCAACCATAGTCCCGCC
CCTAACTCCGCCCATCCCGCCCCTAACTCCGCCCAGTTCCGCCCATTCTCCGCCCCATGGCTGACTAATT
TTTTTTATTTATGCAGAGGCCGAGGCCGCCTCTGCCTCTGAGCTATTCCAGAAGTAGTGAGGAGGCTTTT
TTGGAGGCCTAGGCTTTTGCAAAAAGCTCCCGGGAGCTTGTATATCCATTTTCGGATCTGATCAAGAGAC
AGGATGAGGATCGTTTCGCATGATTGAACAAGATGGATTGCACGCAGGTTCTCCGGCCGCTTGGGTGGAG
AGGCTATTCGGCTATGACTGGGCACAACAGACAATCGGCTGCTCTGATGCCGCCGTGTTCCGGCTGTCAG
CGCAGGGGCGCCCGGTTCTTTTTGTCAAGACCGACCTGTCCGGTGCCCTGAATGAACTGCAGGACGAGGC
AGCGCGGCTATCGTGGCTGGCCACGACGGGCGTTCCTTGCGCAGCTGTGCTCGACGTTGTCACTGAAGCG
GGAAGGGACTGGCTGCTATTGGGCGAAGTGCCGGGGCAGGATCTCCTGTCATCTCACCTTGCTCCTGCCG
AGAAAGTATCCATCATGGCTGATGCAATGCGGCGGCTGCATACGCTTGATCCGGCTACCTGCCCATTCGA
CCACCAAGCGAAACATCGCATCGAGCGAGCACGTACTCGGATGGAAGCCGGTCTTGTCGATCAGGATGAT
CTGGACGAAGAGCATCAGGGGCTCGCGCCAGCCGAACTGTTCGCCAGGCTCAAGGCGCGCATGCCCGACG
GCGAGGATCTCGTCGTGACCCATGGCGATGCCTGCTTGCCGAATATCATGGTGGAAAATGGCCGCTTTTC
TGGATTCATCGACTGTGGCCGGCTGGGTGTGGCGGACCGCTATCAGGACATAGCGTTGGCTACCCGTGAT
ATTGCTGAAGAGCTTGGCGGCGAATGGGCTGACCGCTTCCTCGTGCTTTACGGTATCGCCGCTCCCGATT
CGCAGCGCATCGCCTTCTATCGCCTTCTTGACGAGTTCTTCTGAGCGGGACTCTGGGGTTCGAAATGACC
GACCAAGCGACGCCCAACCTGCCATCACGAGATTTCGATTCCACCGCCGCCTTCTATGAAAGGTTGGGCT
TCGGAATCGTTTTCCGGGACGCCGGCTGGATGATCCTCCAGCGCGGGGATCTCATGCTGGAGTTCTTCGC
CCACCCCAACTTGTTTATTGCAGCTTATAATGGTTACAAATAAAGCAATAGCATCACAAATTTCACAAAT
AAAGCATTTTTTTCACTGCATTCTAGTTGTGGTTTGTCCAAACTCATCAATGTATCTTATCATGTCTGTA
TACCGTCGACCTCTAGCTAGAGCTTGGCGTAATCATGGTCATAGCTGTTTCCTGTGTGAAATTGTTATCC
GCTCACAATTCCACACAACATACGAGCCGGAAGCATAAAGTGTAAAGCCTGGGGTGCCTAATGAGTGAGC
TAACTCACATTAATTGCGTTGCGCTCACTGCCCGCTTTCCAGTCGGGAAACCTGTCGTGCCAGCTGCATT
AATGAATCGGCCAACGCGCGGGGAGAGGCGGTTTGCGTATTGGGCGCTCTTCCGCTTCCTCGCTCACTGA
CTCGCTGCGCTCGGTCGTTCGGCTGCGGCGAGCGGTATCAGCTCACTCAAAGGCGGTAATACGGTTATCC
ACAGAATCAGGGGATAACGCAGGAAAGAACATGTGAGCAAAAGGCCAGCAAAAGGCCAGGAACCGTAAAA
AGGCCGCGTTGCTGGCGTTTTTCCATAGGCTCCGCCCCCCTGACGAGCATCACAAAAATCGACGCTCAAG
TCAGAGGTGGCGAAACCCGACAGGACTATAAAGATACCAGGCGTTTCCCCCTGGAAGCTCCCTCGTGCGC
TCTCCTGTTCCGACCCTGCCGCTTACCGGATACCTGTCCGCCTTTCTCCCTTCGGGAAGCGTGGCGCTTT
CTCAATGCTCACGCTGTAGGTATCTCAGTTCGGTGTAGGTCGTTCGCTCCAAGCTGGGCTGTGTGCACGA
ACCCCCCGTTCAGCCCGACCGCTGCGCCTTATCCGGTAACTATCGTCTTGAGTCCAACCCGGTAAGACAC
GACTTATCGCCACTGGCAGCAGCCACTGGTAACAGGATTAGCAGAGCGAGGTATGTAGGCGGTGCTACAG
AGTTCTTGAAGTGGTGGCCTAACTACGGCTACACTAGAAGGACAGTATTTGGTATCTGCGCTCTGCTGAA
GCCAGTTACCTTCGGAAAAAGAGTTGGTAGCTCTTGATCCGGCAAACAAACCACCGCTGGTAGCGGTGGT
TTTTTTGTTTGCAAGCAGCAGATTACGCGCAGAAAAAAAGGATCTCAAGAAGATCCTTTGATCTTTTCTA
CGGGGTCTGACGCTCAGTGGAACGAAAACTCACGTTAAGGGATTTTGGTCATGAGATTATCAAAAAGGAT
CTTCACCTAGATCCTTTTAAATTAAAAATGAAGTTTTAAATCAATCTAAAGTATATATGAGTAAACTTGG
TCTGACAGTTACCAATGCTTAATCAGTGAGGCACCTATCTCAGCGATCTGTCTATTTCGTTCATCCATAG
TTGCCTGACTCCCCGTCGTGTAGATAACTACGATACGGGAGGGCTTACCATCTGGCCCCAGTGCTGCAAT
GATACCGCGAGACCCACGCTCACCGGCTCCAGATTTATCAGCAATAAACCAGCCAGCCGGAAGGGCCGAG
CGCAGAAGTGGTCCTGCAACTTTATCCGCCTCCATCCAGTCTATTAATTGTTGCCGGGAAGCTAGAGTAA
GTAGTTCGCCAGTTAATAGTTTGCGCAACGTTGTTGCCATTGCTACAGGCATCGTGGTGTCACGCTCGTC
GTTTGGTATGGCTTCATTCAGCTCCGGTTCCCAACGATCAAGGCGAGTTACATGATCCCCCATGTTGTGC
AAAAAAGCGGTTAGCTCCTTCGGTCCTCCGATCGTTGTCAGAAGTAAGTTGGCCGCAGTGTTATCACTCA
TGGTTATGGCAGCACTGCATAATTCTCTTACTGTCATGCCATCCGTAAGATGCTTTTCTGTGACTGGTGA
GTACTCAACCAAGTCATTCTGAGAATAGTGTATGCGGCGACCGAGTTGCTCTTGCCCGGCGTCAATACGG
GATAATACCGCGCCACATAGCAGAACTTTAAAAGTGCTCATCATTGGAAAACGTTCTTCGGGGCGAAAAC
TCTCAAGGATCTTACCGCTGTTGAGATCCAGTTCGATGTAACCCACTCGTGCACCCAACTGATCTTCAGC
ATCTTTTACTTTCACCAGCGTTTCTGGGTGAGCAAAAACAGGAAGGCAAAATGCCGCAAAAAAGGGAATA
AGGGCGACACGGAAATGTTGAATACTCATACTCTTCCTTTTTCAATATTATTGAAGCATTTATCAGGGTT
ATTGTCTCATGAGCGGATACATATTTGAATGTATTTAGAAAAATAAACAAATAGGGGTTCCGCGCACATT
TCCCCGAAAAGTGCCACCTGACGTC
