>Addgene plasmid #41686 | pcDNA3-N-I-N-CAAX | addgene partial sequence | sequence record 56785 | BGH_rev
ATAGGGCCCTCTAGATGCATGCTCGAGTTACATGATCACGCACTTAGTCTTGGACTTCTTCTTTTTCTTC
TTGCCGTCCTTGCTCATCTTCTTGGCCTGCCTGGGCAGCTCGCTGTGGGCCTCGGCATGCTCGTGGAGAT
TCACGTTGCTATAGTCTTTGTCGTGGCTCTTGATCTCGATGTGGTGGTCGACGAAATGGTAGTCCGGCAG
TTGGACCACCTTTTTCGCCTTATAGGTCGTCTTGAAATCGCATCTGTAGTGCCCGCCACCTTCCAATGAA
AGCGCCATGTTCACGTCTCCCTTCAGGACTCCGTCGCGGACGTACAGGTTCTCGGTGCTGGGCTCCCACT
TTACCGTGCGTTTTTGCATTACAGGGCCATTCGCTGGGAAATTCACGCCGTCGAACCGAATTTCGTAAAT
GTAGCAGTCGCCGTCCAAGGTTATATCGTTCGTCGCGTTGCAGATCCCTCCGTCCTCGTAGTTCATGGAT
CGCTCCCAGGAGTAACCCTCCGGGAAGCTCTGCTTAAAGTAATCCACGATGTTTTCGGGATACTTTGCGA
AGACGCGATTACCGTAGCAGAAGACAGTGGTCAGAATGTCGTAGGCGAAGGGCAGCGGTCCGCCCTCCTT
CACCTTGAGGTCCATGCTTTGCTTTCCCTCGAACGGCTTGCCCAGTCCCACGCCCTCGATCGCAAACGGG
TGACCGTTCACGGCACCCTCCATCCTCAGCTTGATTTTCATGTCGGGCTTGATCACGCTCATGCCGAATT
CGGATGATCCTGAAGAACCACTGCTTC
