>Addgene plasmid #41686 | pcDNA3-N-I-N-CAAX | addgene partial sequence | sequence record 56786 | CMV-F 5'-CGCAAATGGGCGGTAGGCGTG-3'
TAGAGAACCCACTGCTTACTGGCTTATCGAAATTAATACGACTCACTATAGGGAGACCCAAGCTTATGAG
CGTGATCAAGCCCGACATGAAAATCAAGCTGAGGATGGAGGGTGCCGTGAACGGTCACCCGTTTGCGATC
GAGGGCGTGGGACTGGGCAAGCCGTTCGAGGGAAAGCAAAGCATGGACCTCAAGGTGAAGGAGGGCGGAC
CGCTGCCCTTCGCCTACGACATTCTGACCACTGTCTTCTGCTACGGTAATCGCGTCTTCGCAAAGTATCC
CGAAAACATCGTGGATTACTTTAAGCAGAGCTTCCCGGAGGGTTACTCCTGGGAGCGATCCATGAACTAC
GAGGACGGAGGGATCTGCAACGCGACGAACGATATAACCTTGGACGGCGACTGCTACATTTACGAAATTC
GGTTCGACGGCGTGAATTTCCCAGCGAATGGCCCTGTAATGCAAAAACGCACGGTAAAGTGGGAGCCCAG
CACCGAGAACCTGTACGTCCGCGACGGAGTCCTGAAGGGAGACGTGAACATGGCGCTTTCATTGGAAGGT
GGCGGGCACTACAGATGCGATTTCAAGACGACCTATAAGGCGAAAAAGGTGGTCCAACTGCCGGACTACC
ATTTCGTCGACCACCACATCGAGATCAAGAGCCACGACAAAGACTATAGCAACGTGAATCTCCACGAGCA
TGCCGAGGCCCACAGCGAGCTGCCCAGGCAGGCCAAGGGCCTTAAGGGATCCATGACTGAAAGGAAGAGG
CAGGGCTACATCCACGAGCTGATTGTCACGGAAGAGAATTACG
