>Addgene plasmid #41686 | pcDNA3-N-I-N-CAAX | addgene partial sequence | sequence record 56787 | Intersectin-F1 5'-AAAGGAAGAGGCAGGGCTAC-3'
GACCTGCAGCTGGTGACCGAGATCTTTCAGAAGCCGCTTATGGAGAGTGAACTTTTGACGGAAAAAGAGG
TCGCCATGATCTTTGTGAACTGGAAGGAGCTTATAATGTGCAACATCAAGCTGCTGAAGGCCCTTAGGGT
GCGGAAGAAGATGTCTGGTGAGAAAATGCCGGTCAAAATGATCGGCGACATCCTGTCTGCCCAGCTCCCC
CACATGCAGCCCTACATCAGGTTCTGCAGCAGGCAACTCAACGGTGCGGCCCTGATCCAGCAGAAGACCG
ACGAGGCACCCGACTTCAAAGAGTTCGTGAAACGGCTGGAGATGGACCCCAGGTGCAAGGGAATGCCGCT
CTCATCCTTCATCCTCAAGCCGATGCAGAGGGTTACCCGATACCCCCTGATTATCAAGAATATCCTGGAG
AACACCCCCGAGAACCACCCCGACCACAGCCACCTGAAGCACGCGCTGGAAAAGGCGGAGGAGTTGTGCA
GCCAGGTTAACGAGGGCGTGAGGGAGAAGGAAGGCAGTAGCGGAAGCAGTGGTTCTTCAGGATCATCCGA
ATTCGGCATGAGCGTGATCAAGCCCGACATGAAAATCAAGCTGAGGATGGAGGGTGCCGTGAACGGTCAC
CCGTTTGCGATCGAGGGCGTGGGACTGGGCAAGCCGTTCGAGGGAAAGCAAAGCATGGACCTCAAGGTGA
AGGAGGGCGGACCGCTGCCCTTCGCCTACGACATTCTGACCACTGTCTTCTGCTACGGTAATCGCGTCTT
CGCAAAGTATCCCGAAAACATCGTG
